>Addgene plasmid #175827 | pFX-β-tubulin-EGFP | addgene full sequence | sequence record 354822 | Addgene NGS Result
TAGTTATTAATAGTAATCAATTACGGGGTCATTAGTTCATAGCCCATATATGGAGTTCCGCGTTACATAA
CTTACGGTAAATGGCCCGCCTGGCTGACCGCCCAACGACCCCCGCCCATTGACGTCAATAATGACGTATG
TTCCCATAGTAACGCCAATAGGGACTTTCCATTGACGTCAATGGGTGGAGTATTTACGGTAAACTGCCCA
CTTGGCAGTACATCAAGTGTATCATATGCCAAGTACGCCCCCTATTGACGTCAATGACGGTAAATGGCCC
GCCTGGCATTATGCCCAGTACATGACCTTATGGGACTTTCCTACTTGGCAGTACATCTACGTATTAGTCA
TCGCTATTACCATGGTGATGCGGTTTTGGCAGTACATCAATGGGCGTGGATAGCGGTTTGACTCACGGGG
ATTTCCAAGTCTCCACCCCATTGACGTCAATGGGAGTTTGTTTTGGCACCAAAATCAACGGGACTTTCCA
AAATGTCGTAACAACTCCGCCCCATTGACGCAAATGGGCGGTAGGCGTGTACGGTGGGAGGTCTATATAA
GCAGAGCTGGTTTAGTGAACCGTCAGATCCGCTAGCGCTACCGGTTCTAGAGCCATGCTCGAGACCACCA
TGAGGGAAATCGTGCACTTGCAGGCCGGGCAGTGCGGCAACCAAATCGGCGCCAAGTTTTGGGAGGTGAT
CAGCGATGAGCACGGCATCGACCCCACGGGCACCTACCACGGGGACAGCGACCTGCAGCTGGAACGCATC
AACGTGTACTACAATGAGGCCACCGGCGGCAAGTACGTGCCCCGCGCCGTGCTCGTGGATCTGGAGCCCG
GCACCATGGACTCCGTGCGCTCGGGGCCCTTCGGGCAGATCTTCCGGCCGGACAACTTCGTTTTCGGTCA
GAGTGGTGCTGGGAACAACTGGGCCAAGGGGCACTACACAGAAGGCGCGGAGCTGGTGGACTCGGTGCTG
GATGTTGTGAGAAAGGAGGCTGAGAGCTGTGACTGCCTGCAGGGTTTCCAGCTGACCCACTCCCTGGGTG
GGGGGACTGGGTCTGGGATGGGTACCCTCCTCATCAGCAAGATCCGGGAGGAGTACCCAGACAGGATCAT
GAACACGTTTAGTGTGGTGCCTTCGCCCAAAGTGTCAGACACAGTGGTGGAGCCCTACAACGCCACCCTC
TCAGTCCACCAGCTCGTAGAAAACACAGACGAGACCTACTGCATTGATAACGAAGCTCTCTACGACATTT
GCTTCAGAACCCTAAAGCTGACCACGCCCACCTATGGTGACCTGAACCACCTGGTGTCTGCTACCATGAG
TGGGGTCACCACCTGCCTGCGCTTCCCAGGCCAGCTCAATGCTGACCTGCGGAAGCTGGCTGTGAACATG
GTCCCGTTTCCCCGGCTGCACTTCTTCATGCCCGGCTTTGCCCCACTGACCAGCCGGGGCAGCCAGCAGT
ACCGGGCGCTGACCGTGCCCGAGCTCACCCAGCAGATGTTTGATGCCAAGAACATGATGGCTGCCTGCGA
CCCCCGCCATGGCCGCTACCTGACGGTTGCCGCCGTGTTCAGGGGCCGCATGTCCATGAAGGAGGTGGAT
GAGCAAATGCTTAATGTCCAAAACAAAAACAGCAGCTATTTTGTTGAGTGGATCCCCAACAATGTGAAAA
CGGCTGTCTGTGACATCCCACCTCGGGGGCTAAAAATGTCCGCCACCTTCATTGGCAACAGCACGGCCAT
CCAGGAGCTGTTCAAGCGCATCTCCGAGCAGTTCACGGCCATGTTCCGGCGCAAGGCCTTCCTGCACTGG
TACACGGGCGAGGGCATGGACGAGATGGAGTTCACCGAGGCCGAGAGCAACATGAATGACCTGGTGTCCG
AGTACCAGCAGTACCAGGATGCCACAGCCGAGGAGGAGGGCGAGTTCGAGGAGGAGGCTGAGGAGGAGGT
GGCCTGCGGCCGCGGAGGATCCGGAGGAGAATTCACCATGGTGAGCAAGGGCGAGGAGCTGTTCACCGGG
GTGGTGCCCATCCTGGTCGAGCTGGACGGCGACGTAAACGGCCACAAGTTCAGCGTGTCCGGCGAGGGCG
AGGGCGATGCCACCTACGGCAAGCTGACCCTGAAGTTCATCTGCACCACCGGCAAGCTGCCCGTGCCCTG
GCCCACCCTCGTGACCACCCTGACCTACGGCGTGCAGTGCTTCAGCCGCTACCCCGACCACATGAAGCAG
CACGACTTCTTCAAGTCCGCCATGCCCGAAGGCTACGTCCAGGAGCGCACCATCTTCTTCAAGGACGACG
GCAACTACAAGACCCGCGCCGAGGTGAAGTTCGAGGGCGACACCCTGGTGAACCGCATCGAGCTGAAGGG
CATCGACTTCAAGGAGGACGGCAACATCCTGGGGCACAAGCTGGAGTACAACTACAACAGCCACAACGTC
TATATCATGGCCGACAAGCAGAAGAACGGCATCAAGGTGAACTTCAAGATCCGCCACAACATCGAGGACG
GCAGCGTGCAGCTCGCCGACCACTACCAGCAGAACACCCCCATCGGCGACGGCCCCGTGCTGCTGCCCGA
CAACCACTACCTGAGCACCCAGTCCGCCCTGAGCAAAGACCCCAACGAGAAGCGCGATCACATGGTCCTG
CTGGAGTTCGTGACCGCCGCCGGGATCACTCTCGGCATGGACGAGCTGTACAAGAGATCTCTGACTGACT
GAGATGCGCGGATGTCGAACGGCAGTTCGGCCGAATAGGCCGACAGCCGGCCGTCGGCCGACGACACGGC
CAGGGCCGGCGGGGATCCACCGGATCTAGATAACTGATCATAATCAGCCATACCACATTTGTAGAGGTTT
TACTTGCTTTAAAAAACCTCCCACACCTCCCCCTGAACCTGAAACATAAAATGAATGCAATTGTTGTTGT
TAACTTGTTTATTGCAGCTTATAATGGTTACAAATAAAGCAATAGCATCACAAATTTCACAAATAAAGCA
TTTTTTTCACTGCATTCTAGTTGTGGTTTGTCCAAACTCATCAATGTATCTTAAGGCGTAAATTGTAAGC
GTTAATATTTTGTTAAAATTCGCGTTAAATTTTTGTTAAATCAGCTCATTTTTTAACCAATAGGCCGAAA
TCGGCAAAATCCCTTATAAATCAAAAGAATAGACCGAGATAGGGT
[37 nt withheld, positions 3196-3232]
AAAGAACGTGGACTCCAACGTCAAAGG
[49 nt withheld, positions 3260-3308]
T
[91 nt withheld, positions 3310-3400]
G
[124 nt withheld, positions 3402-3525]
CAGGTGGCACTTTTCGGGGAAATGTGCGCGGAACCCCTATTTGTTTATTTTTCTAAATACATTCAAATAT
GTATCCGCTCATGAGACAATAACCCTGATAAATGCTTCAATAATATTGAAAAAGGAAGAGTCCTGAGGCG
GAAAGAACCAGCTGTGGAATGTGTGTCAGTTAGGGTGTGGAAAGTCCCCAGGCTCCCCAGCAGGCAGAAG
TATGCAAAGCATGCATCTCAATTAGTCAGCAACCAGGTGTGGAAAGTCCCCAGGCTCCCCAGCAGGCAGA
AGTATGCAAAGCATGCATCTCAATTAGTCAGCAACCATAGTCCCGCCCCTAACTCCGCCCATCCCGCCCC
TAACTCCGCCCAGTTCCGCCCATTCTCCGCCCCATGGCTGACTAATTTTTTTTATTTATGCAGAGGCCGA
GGCCGCCTCGGCCTCTGAGCTATTCCAGAAGTAGTGAGGAGGCTTTTTTGGAGGCCTAGGCTTTTGCAAA
GATCGATCAAGAGACAGGATGAGGATCGTTTCGCATGATTGAACAAGATGGATTGCACGCAGGTTCTCCG
GCCGCTTGGGTGGAGAGGCTATTCGGCTATGACTGGGCACAACAGACAATCGGCTGCTCTGATGCCGCCG
TGTTCCGGCTGTCAGCGCAGGGGCGCCCGGTTCTTTTTGTCAAGACCGACCTGTCCGGTGCCCTGAATGA
ACTGCAAGACGAGGCAGCGCGGCTATCGTGGCTGGCCACGACGGGCGTTCCTTGCGCAGCTGTGCTCGAC
GTTGTCACTGAAGCGGGAAGGGACTGGCTGCTATTGGGCGAAGTGCCGGGGCAGGATCTCCTGTCATCTC
ACCTTGCTCCTGCCGAGAAAGTATCCATCATGGCTGATGCAATGCGGCGGCTGCATACGCTTGATCCGGC
TACCTGCCCATTCGACCACCAAGCGAAACATCGCATCGAGCGAGCACGTACTCGGATGGAAGCCGGTCTT
GTCGATCAGGATGATCTGGACGAAGAGCATCAGGGGCTCGCGCCAGCCGAACTGTTCGCCAGGCTCAAGG
CGAGCATGCCCGACGGCGAGGATCTCGTCGTGACCCATGGCGATGCCTGCTTGCCGAATATCATGGTGGA
AAATGGCCGCTTTTCTGGATTCATCGACTGTGGCCGGCTGGGTGTGGCGGACCGCTATCAGGACATAGCG
TTGGCTACCCGTGATATTGCTGAAGAGCTTGGCGGCGAATGGGCTGACCGCTTCCTCGTGCTTTACGGTA
TCGCCGCTCCCGATTCGCAGCGCATCGCCTTCTATCGCCTTCTTGACGAGTTCTTCTGAGCGGGACTCTG
GGGTTCGAAATGACCGACCAAGCGACGCCCAACCTGCCATCACGAGATTTCGATTCCACCGCCGCCTTCT
ATGAAAGGTTGGGCTTCGGAATCGTTTTCCGGGACGCCGGCTGGATGATCCTCCAGCGCGGGGATCTCAT
GCTGGAGTTCTTCGCCCACCCTAGGGGGAGGCTAACTGAAACACGGAAGGAGACAATACCGGAAGGAACC
CGCGCTATGACGGCAATAAAAAGACAGAATAAAACGCACGGTGTTGGGTCGTTTGTTCATAAACGCGGGG
TTCGGTCCCAGGGCTGGCACTCTGTCGATACCCCACCGAGACCCCATTGGGGCCAATACGCCCGCGTTTC
TTCCTTTTCCCCACCCCACCCCCCAAGTTCGGGTGAAGGCCCAGGGCTCGCAGCCAACGTCGGGGCGGCA
GGCCCTGCCATAGCCTCAGGTTACTCATATATACTTTAGATTGATTTAAAACTTCATTTTTAATTTAAAA
GGATCTAGGTGAAGATCCTTTTTGATAATCTCATGACCAAAATCCCTTAACGTGAGTTTTCGTTCCACTG
AGCGTCAGACCCCGTAGAAAAGATCAAAGGATCTTCTTGAGATCCTTTTTTTCTGCGCGTAATCTGCTGC
TTGCAAACAAAAAAACCACCGCTACCAGCGGTGGTTTGTTTGCCGGATCAAGAGCTACCAACTCTTTTTC
CGAAGGTAACTGGCTTCAGCAGAGCGCAGATACCAAATACTGTTCTTCTAGTGTAGCCGTAGTTAGGCCA
CCACTTCAAGAACTCTGTAGCACCGCCTACATACCTCGCTCTGCTAATCCTGTTACCAGTGGCTGCTGCC
AGTGGCGATAAGTCGTGTCTTACCGGGTTGGACTCAAGACGATAGTTACCGGATAAGGCGCAGCGGTCGG
GCTGAACGGGGGGTTCGTGCACACAGCCCAGCTTGGAGCGAACGACCTACACCGAACTGAGATACCTACA
GCGTGAGCTATGAGAAAGCGCCACGCTTCCCGAAGGGAGAAAGGCGGACAGGTATCCGGTAAGCGGCAGG
GTCGGAACAGGAGAGCGCACGAGGGAGCTTCCAGGGGGAAACGCCTGGTATCTTTATAGTCCTGTCGGGT
TTCGCCACCTCTGACTTGAGCGTCGATTTTTGTGATGCTCGTCAGGGGGGCGGAGCCTATGGAAAAACGC
CAGCAACGCGGCCTTTTTACGGTTCCTGGCCTTTTGCTGGCCTTTTGCTCACATGTTCTTTCCTGCGTTA
TCCCCTGATTCTGTGGATAACCGTATTACCGCCATGCAT
Features (pLannotate 1.2.2; 14 found; start..end, strand, type, name):
     61..364     +  enhancer       CMV enhancer: human cytomegalovirus immediate early enhancer
    365..568     +  promoter       CMV promoter: human cytomegalovirus (CMV) immediate early promoter
    630..1964    +  CDS            TUBB4B: TBB4B_HUMAN - Also known as TUBB2C. Experimental evidence at protein level: Swiss-Prot protein existence level 1. Tubulin is the major constituent of microtubules. It binds two moles of GTP, one at an exchangeable site on the beta chain and one at a non-exchangeable site on the alpha chain. From Homo sapiens (Human).
   1998..2714    +  CDS            EGFP: EGFP is a basic (constitutively fluorescent) green fluorescent protein published in 1996, derived from Aequorea victoria. It is reported to be a rapidly-maturing weak dimer with moderate acid sensitivity.
   2835..2919    +  CDS            large T antigen (fragment): large T antigen from SV40 (simian virus 40)
   2942..3063    +  polyA_signal   SV40 poly(A) signal: SV40 polyadenylation signal
   3097..3525    -  rep_origin     f1 ori (sequence partly withheld): f1 bacteriophage origin of replication; arrow indicates direction of (+) strand synthesis
   3552..3656    +  promoter       AmpR promoter: bla
   3658..4015    +  promoter       SV40 promoter: SV40 enhancer and early promoter
   4050..4844    +  CDS            NeoR/KanR: aminoglycoside phosphotransferase from Tn5; aph(3')-II (or nptII); confers resistance to neomycin, kanamycin, and G418 (Geneticin®)
   4865..5017    +  CDS            ble (fragment): BLE_KLEPN - Experimental evidence at protein level: Swiss-Prot protein existence level 1. Binding protein with a strong affinity to the bleomycin family of antibiotics. Binds to CL990; an antimitotic-antibiotic compound. From Klebsiella pneumoniae.
   5076..5123    +  polyA_signal   HSV TK poly(A) signal: herpes simplex virus thymidine kinase polyadenylation signal (Cole and Stacy, 1985)
   5214..5230    -  polyA_signal   bGH poly(A) signal (fragment): bovine growth hormone polyadenylation signal
   5452..6040    +  rep_origin     ori: high-copy-number ColE1/pMB1/pBR322/pUC origin of replication
