[The description below was written by a language model from this plasmid's Addgene catalogue record and pLannotate feature annotations shown in this document.]
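Description:
pFX-β-tubulin-EGFP is a mammalian expression plasmid of about 6.2 kb, built on the pFX backbone, that produces EGFP fused to a microtubule-targeting partner. The payload is an open reading frame for human β-tubulin class IVb (TUBB4B), followed a short distance downstream by EGFP, so tubulin sits at the N-terminus of the fluorescent protein. Transcription is driven by the human cytomegalovirus immediate early enhancer and promoter and is terminated by an SV40 polyadenylation signal. The short SV40 large T antigen fragment annotated just before that signal is most likely part of the SV40-derived 3′ region rather than a functional coding element. Because β-tubulin is a core subunit of microtubules, the fusion is expected to direct green fluorescence to the microtubule cytoskeleton of transfected cells.

In bacteria the plasmid replicates from a high-copy ColE1/pUC-type origin, and it also carries an f1 phage origin. One selection cassette serves both hosts. The Tn5 aminoglycoside phosphotransferase gene (NeoR/KanR) lies downstream of a bacterial bla promoter and an SV40 enhancer/early promoter in tandem, and is followed by an HSV TK polyadenylation signal. It therefore confers kanamycin resistance in E. coli and G418 resistance in mammalian cells, which allows stable lines to be selected. The small ble and bGH poly(A) fragments in the annotation look like backbone remnants.

The stated purpose is to express microtubule-targeted EGFP in mammalian cells. The associated publication examines how the folding behaviour of fluorescent proteins affects the subcellular localisation of fusion proteins, which suggests this construct is one of a set of organelle- or structure-targeted fluorescent protein markers for imaging.
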