Addgene plasmid #175827: pFX-β-tubulin-EGFP
Purpose: Express EGFP with microtubule-targeting sequence in mammalian cells
Depositing lab: Yusuke Ohba. Depositing organization: Hokkaido University. Publication: Folding Latency of Fluorescent Proteins Affects the Mitochondrial Localization of Fusion Proteins. Kashiwagi S, Fujioka Y, Satoh AO, Yoshida A, Fujioka M, Nepal P, Tsuzuki A, Aoki O, Paudel S, Sasajima H, Ohba Y. Cell Struct Funct. 2019 Dec 26;44(2):183-194. doi: 10.1247/csf.19028. Epub 2019 Nov 15. PubMed 31735740.
Backbone
  Vector backbone: pFX
  Backbone size w/o insert (bp): 4000
  Total vector size (bp): 6000
  Vector type: Mammalian Expression
  Selectable markers: Neomycin (select with G418)
Growth in bacteria
  Bacterial resistance: Kanamycin, 50 μg/mL
  Growth temperature: 37°C
  Growth strain: DH5alpha
  Copy number: High Copy
Gene/Insert
  Gene/Insert name: EGFP with microtuble-targeting sequence
  Insert size (bp): 2000
  Promoter: CMV
  Tag / fusion protein: human tubulin beta 4B class IVb;TUBB4B (N terminal on insert)
  Cloning method: Restriction Enzyme; 5′ cloning site XhoI (not destroyed); 3′ cloning site none (unknown if destroyed)
  Sequencing primers: 5′ none; 3′ none
Terms and licenses: Academic/Nonprofit Terms; Industry Terms: Not Available to Industry
How to cite: pFX-β-tubulin-EGFP was a gift from Yusuke Ohba (Addgene plasmid # 175827 ; http://n2t.net/addgene:175827 ; RRID:Addgene_175827)
